Addgene plasmid #147010: pETM-41-HsNot2_N
Purpose: Bacterial Expression of HsNot2
Depositing lab: Elisa Izaurralde. Depositing organization: Max Planck Institute for Developmental Biology.
Backbone
  Vector backbone: Unknown
  Vector type: Bacterial Expression
Growth in bacteria
  Bacterial resistance: Kanamycin, 50 μg/mL
  Growth temperature: 37°C
  Growth strain: DH5alpha
  Copy number: Low Copy
Gene/Insert
  Gene/Insert name: HsNot2 (alt name: CNOT2)
  Species: H. sapiens (human)
  Entrez Gene: CNOT2 (a.k.a. CDC36, HSPC131, IDNADFS, NOT2, NOT2H)
  Cloning method: Unknown
Terms and licenses: Academic/Nonprofit Terms; Industry Terms: Not Available to Industry
Depositor comments: ORF extracted from NCBI: NM_014515.4 Plasmids from this collection were made available to the research community and donated after the lab closed. Please note that the sequence provided by the depositing laboratory may be theoretical/predicted or based on Sanger sequencing results. There may be discrepancies between sequencing results obtained by Addgene and the depositor sequence. If an Addgene verified sequence is not available, please contact before placing your order to request that our lab fully sequence the plasmid.
How to cite: pETM-41-HsNot2_N was a gift from Elisa Izaurralde (Addgene plasmid # 147010 ; http://n2t.net/addgene:147010 ; RRID:Addgene_147010)
