[The description below was written by a language model from this plasmid's Addgene catalogue record and pLannotate feature annotations shown in this document.]
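Description:
pETM-41-HsNot2_N is a 7,018 nt bacterial expression plasmid for producing human NOT2 (CNOT2). The catalogue lists the backbone as unknown, but the name and the annotated features fit a pETM-41-type, T7-driven His-MBP fusion vector. It is selected with kanamycin through an aph(3')-Ia (KanR) gene and replicates from a ColE1/pMB1-family origin. The pBR322 bom region and the rop gene are also present, and rop keeps copy number down, which agrees with the catalogue's low-copy designation. Two fragments of a tetracycline resistance gene flank the expression cassette. They appear to be non-functional remnants of the pBR322-derived backbone.

The expression cassette runs from a T7 promoter and the phage T7 gene 10 ribosome binding site to a T7 terminator, so it requires a host that supplies T7 RNA polymerase. No lac operator or lacI gene is annotated. The reading frame begins with a polyhistidine tag, followed by E. coli maltose-binding protein lacking its signal sequence, so the fusion stays in the cytosol. A short segment follows that was matched to a TEV-cleavage-containing tag, most likely the protease site for removing the His-MBP moiety. The CNOT2 coding region comes next, spanning about 1.6 kb and derived from the human reference transcript. The record does not explain the "_N" suffix, and the annotated insert length looks close to full length rather than an obvious truncation.

Downstream His-tag and T7 gene 10-derived fragments are annotated, but whether they are translated depends on a stop codon the table does not show. CNOT2 is a structural component of the CCR4-NOT deadenylase complex. The construct suits recombinant production and affinity purification of this protein for biochemical or structural work.
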