Features (pLannotate 1.2.2; 16 found; start..end, strand, type, name):
      4..819     -  CDS            KanR: aminoglycoside phosphotransferase; aph(3')-Ia; confers resistance to kanamycin in bacteria or G418 (Geneticin®) in eukaryotes
    941..1529    +  rep_origin     ori: high-copy-number ColE1/pMB1/pBR322/pUC origin of replication
   1715..1857    -  misc_feature   bom: basis of mobility region from pBR322
   1959..2150    -  CDS            rop: Rop protein, which maintains plasmids at low copy number; rop
   2167..2547    +  CDS            YPB1_ECOLX: Protein predicted: Swiss-Prot protein existence level 4. From Escherichia coli.
   2789..3689    -  CDS            TcR (fragment): tetracycline efflux protein; tet; confers resistance to tetracycline
   3711..3729    +  promoter       T7 promoter: promoter for bacteriophage T7 RNA polymerase
   3761..3783    +  RBS            RBS: efficient ribosome binding site from bacteriophage T7 gene 10 (Olins and Rangwala, 1989)
   3796..3814    +  CDS            7xHis (fragment): 6xHis affinity tag
   3817..4917    +  CDS            MBP: maltose binding protein from E. coli; malE (mutated); This version of the gene does not encode a signal sequence, so MBP will remain in the cytosol.
   4968..4988    +  CDS            capTEV™ (fragment): composite tag for in vivo biotinylation, TEV protease cleavage, and 6xHis tagging
   4999..6615    +  CDS            CNOT2: CNOT2_HUMAN - Also known as CDC36, NOT2. Experimental evidence at protein level: Swiss-Prot protein existence level 1. Component of the CCR4-NOT complex which is one of the major cellular mRNA deadenylases and is linked to various cellular processes including bulk mRNA degradation, miRNA-mediated repression, translational repression during translational initiation and general transcription regulation. Additional complex functions may be a consequence of its influence on mRNA expression. Required for the CCR4- NOT complex structural integrity. Can repress transcription and may link the CCR4-NOT
   6634..6651    +  CDS            9xHis (fragment): 9xHis affinity tag
   6661..6710    +  CDS            SET1 (fragment): solubility-enhancement tag derived from T7 phage gene 10B
   6718..6765    +  terminator     T7 terminator: transcription terminator for bacteriophage T7 RNA polymerase
   6791..7018    -  CDS            TcR (fragment): tetracycline efflux protein; tet; confers resistance to tetracycline
>Addgene plasmid #147010 | pETM-41-HsNot2_N | depositor full sequence | sequence record 289457 | Full Sequence
TTCTTAGAAAAACTCATCGAGCATCAAATGAAACTGCAATTTATTCATATCAGGATTATCAATACCATAT
TTTTGAAAAAGCCGTTTCTGTAATGAAGGAGAAAACTCACCGAGGCAGTTCCATAGGATGGCAAGATCCT
GGTATCGGTCTGCGATTCCGACTCGTCCAACATCAATACAACCTATTAATTTCCCCTCGTCAAAAATAAG
GTTATCAAGTGAGAAATCACCATGAGTGACGACTGAATCCGGTGAGAATGGCAAAAGCTTATGCATTTCT
TTCCAGACTTGTTCAACAGGCCAGCCATTACGCTCGTCATCAAAATCACTCGCATCAACCAAACCGTTAT
TCATTCGTGATTGCGCCTGAGCGAGACGAAATACGCGATCGCTGTTAAAAGGACAATTACAAACAGGAAT
CGAATGCAACCGGCGCAGGAACACTGCCAGCGCATCAACAATATTTTCACCTGAATCAGGATATTCTTCT
AATACCTGGAATGCTGTTTTCCCGGGGATCGCAGTGGTGAGTAACCATGCATCATCAGGAGTACGGATAA
AATGCTTGATGGTCGGAAGAGGCATAAATTCCGTCAGCCAGTTTAGTCTGACCATCTCATCTGTAACATC
ATTGGCAACGCTACCTTTGCCATGTTTCAGAAACAACTCTGGCGCATCGGGCTTCCCATACAATCGATAG
ATTGTCGCACCTGATTGCCCGACATTATCGCGAGCCCATTTATACCCATATAAATCAGCATCCATGTTGG
AATTTAATCGCGGCCTCGAGCAAGACGTTTCCCGTTGAATATGGCTCATAACACCCCTTGTATTACTGTT
TATGTAAGCAGACAGTTTTATTGTTCATGACCAAAATCCCTTAACGTGAGTTTTCGTTCCACTGAGCGTC
AGACCCCGTAGAAAAGATCAAAGGATCTTCTTGAGATCCTTTTTTTCTGCGCGTAATCTGCTGCTTGCAA
ACAAAAAAACCACCGCTACCAGCGGTGGTTTGTTTGCCGGATCAAGAGCTACCAACTCTTTTTCCGAAGG
TAACTGGCTTCAGCAGAGCGCAGATACCAAATACTGTCCTTCTAGTGTAGCCGTAGTTAGGCCACCACTT
CAAGAACTCTGTAGCACCGCCTACATACCTCGCTCTGCTAATCCTGTTACCAGTGGCTGCTGCCAGTGGC
GATAAGTCGTGTCTTACCGGGTTGGACTCAAGACGATAGTTACCGGATAAGGCGCAGCGGTCGGGCTGAA
CGGGGGGTTCGTGCACACAGCCCAGCTTGGAGCGAACGACCTACACCGAACTGAGATACCTACAGCGTGA
GCTATGAGAAAGCGCCACGCTTCCCGAAGGGAGAAAGGCGGACAGGTATCCGGTAAGCGGCAGGGTCGGA
ACAGGAGAGCGCACGAGGGAGCTTCCAGGGGGAAACGCCTGGTATCTTTATAGTCCTGTCGGGTTTCGCC
ACCTCTGACTTGAGCGTCGATTTTTGTGATGCTCGTCAGGGGGGCGGAGCCTATGGAAAAACGCCAGCAA
CGCGGCCTTTTTACGGTTCCTGGCCTTTTGCTGGCCTTTTGCTCACATGTTCTTTCCTGCGTTATCCCCT
GATTCTGTGGATAACCGTATTACCGCCTTTGAGTGAGCTGATACCGCTCGCCGCAGCCGAACGACCGAGC
GCAGCGAGTCAGTGAGCGAGGAAGCGGAAGAGCGCCTGATGCGGTATTTTCTCCTTACGCATCTGTGCGG
TATTTCACACCGCATATATGGTGCACTCTCAGTACAATCTGCTCTGATGCCGCATAGTTAAGCCAGTATA
CACTCCGCTATCGCTACGTGACTGGGTCATGGCTGCGCCCCGACACCCGCCAACACCCGCTGACGCGCCC
TGACGGGCTTGTCTGCTCCCGGCATCCGCTTACAGACAAGCTGTGACCGTCTCCGGGAGCTGCATGTGTC
AGAGGTTTTCACCGTCATCACCGAAACGCGCGAGGCAGCTGCGGTAAAGCTCATCAGCGTGGTCGTGAAG
CGATTCACAGATGTCTGCCTGTTCATCCGCGTCCAGCTCGTTGAGTTTCTCCAGAAGCGTTAATGTCTGG
CTTCTGATAAAGCGGGCCATGTTAAGGGCGGTTTTTTCCTGTTTGGTCACTGATGCCTCCGTGTAAGGGG
GATTTCTGTTCATGGGGGTAATGATACCGATGAAACGAGAGAGGATGCTCACGATACGGGTTACTGATGA
TGAACATGCCCGGTTACTGGAACGTTGTGAGGGTAAACAACTGGCGGTATGGATGCGGCGGGACCAGAGA
AAAATCACTCAGGGTCAATGCCAGCGCTTCGTTAATACAGATGTAGGTGTTCCACAGGGTAGCCAGCAGC
ATCCTGCGATGCAGATCCGGAACATAATGGTGCAGGGCGCTGACTTCCGCGTTTCCAGACTTTACGAAAC
ACGGAAACCGAAGACCATTCATGTTGTTGCTCAGGTCGCAGACGTTTTGCAGCAGCAGTCGCTTCACGTT
CGCTCGCGTATCGGTGATTCATTCTGCTAACCAGTAAGGCAACCCCGCCAGCCTAGCCGGGTCCTCAACG
ACAGGAGCACGATCATGCGCACCCGTGGCCAGGACCCAACGCTGCCCGAGATGCGCCGCGTGCGGCTGCT
GGAGATGGCGGACGCGATGGATATGTTCTGCCAAGGGTTGGTTTGCGCATTCACAGTTCTCCGCAAGAAT
TGATTGGCTCCAATTCTTGGAGTGGTGAATCCGTTAGCGAGGTGCCGCCGGCTTCCATTCAGGTCGAGGT
GGCCCGGCTCCATGCACCGCGACGCAACGCGGGGAGGCAGACAAGGTATAGGGCGGCGCCTACAATCCAT
GCCAACCCGTTCCATGTGCTCGCCGAGGCGGCATAAATCGCCGTGACGATCAGCGGTCCAGTGATCGAAG
TTAGGCTGGTAAGAGCCGCGAGCGATCCTTGAAGCTGTCCCTGATGGTCGTCATCTACCTGCCTGGACAG
CATGGCCTGCAACGCGGGCATCCCGATGCCGCCGGAAGCGAGAAGAATCATAATGGGGAAGGCCATCCAG
CCTCGCGTCGCGAACGCCAGCAAGACGTAGCCCAGCGCGTCGGCCGCCATGCCGGCGATAATGGCCTGCT
TCTCGCCGAAACGTTTGGTGGCGGGACCAGTGACGAAGGCTTGAGCGAGGGCGTGCAAGATTCCGAATAC
CGCAAGCGACAGGCCGATCATCGTCGCGCTCCAGCGAAAGCGGTCCTCGCCGAAAATGACCCAGAGCGCT
GCCGGCACCTGTCCTACGAGTTGCATGATAAAGAAGACAGTCATAAGTGCGGCGACGATAGTCATGCCCC
GCGCCCACCGGAAGGAGCTGACTGGGTTGAAGGCTCTCAAGGGCATCGGTCGACGCTCTCCCTTATGCGA
CTCCTGCATTAGGAAGCAGCCCAGTAGTAGGTTGAGGCCGTTGAGCACCGCCGCCGCAAGGAATGGTGCA
TGCAAGGAGATGGCGCCCAACAGTCCCCCGGCCACGGGGCCTGCCACCATACCCACGCCGAAACAAGCGC
TCATGAGCCCGAAGTGGCGAGCCCGATCTTCCCCATCGGTGATGTCGGCGATATAGGCGCCAGCAACCGC
ACCTGTGGCGCCGGTGATGCCGGCCACGATGCGTCCGGCGTAGAGGATCGAGATCTCGATCCCGCGAAAT
TAATACGACTCACTATAGGGAGACCACAACGGTTTCCCTCTAGAAATAATTTTGTTTAACTTTAAGAAGG
AGATATACCATGAAACATCACCATCACCATCACCCCATGAAAATCGAAGAAGGTAAACTGGTAATCTGGA
TTAACGGCGATAAAGGCTATAACGGTCTCGCTGAAGTCGGTAAGAAATTCGAGAAAGATACCGGAATTAA
AGTCACCGTTGAGCATCCGGATAAACTGGAAGAGAAATTCCCACAGGTTGCGGCAACTGGCGATGGCCCT
GACATTATCTTCTGGGCACACGACCGCTTTGGTGGCTACGCTCAATCTGGCCTGTTGGCTGAAATCACCC
CGGACAAAGCGTTCCAGGACAAGCTGTATCCGTTTACCTGGGATGCCGTACGTTACAACGGCAAGCTGAT
TGCTTACCCGATCGCTGTTGAAGCGTTATCGCTGATTTATAACAAAGATCTGCTGCCGAACCCGCCAAAA
ACCTGGGAAGAGATCCCGGCGCTGGATAAAGAACTGAAAGCGAAAGGTAAGAGCGCGCTGATGTTCAACC
TGCAAGAACCGTACTTCACCTGGCCGCTGATTGCTGCTGACGGGGGTTATGCGTTCAAGTATGAAAACGG
CAAGTACGACATTAAAGACGTGGGCGTGGATAACGCTGGCGCGAAAGCGGGTCTGACCTTCCTGGTTGAC
CTGATTAAAAACAAACACATGAATGCAGACACCGATTACTCCATCGCAGAAGCTGCCTTTAATAAAGGCG
AAACAGCGATGACCATCAACGGCCCGTGGGCATGGTCCAACATCGACACCAGCAAAGTGAATTATGGTGT
AACGGTACTGCCGACCTTCAAGGGTCAACCATCCAAACCGTTCGTTGGCGTGCTGAGCGCAGGTATTAAC
GCCGCCAGTCCGAACAAAGAGCTGGCAAAAGAGTTCCTCGAAAACTATCTGCTGACTGATGAAGGTCTGG
AAGCGGTTAATAAAGACAAACCGCTGGGTGCCGTAGCGCTGAAGTCTTACGAGGAAGAGTTGGCGAAAGA
TCCACGTATTGCCGCCACTATGGAAAACGCCCAGAAAGGTGAAATCATGCCGAACATCCCGCAGATGTCC
GCTTTCTGGTATGCCGTGCGTACTGCGGTGATCAACGCCGCCAGCGGTCGTCAGACTGTCGATGAAGCCC
TGAAAGACGCGCAGACTAATTCGAGCTCGAACAACAACAACAATAACAATAACAACAACCCCATGAGCGA
GAATCTTTATTTTCAGGGCGCCATGGTGGTGAGGACTGATGGACATACATTATCTGAGAAAAGAAACTAC
CAGGTGACAAACAGCATGTTTGGTGCTTCAAGAAAGAAGTTTGTAGAGGGGGTCGACAGTGACTACCATG
ACGAAAACATGTACTACAGCCAGTCTTCTATGTTTCCACATCGGTCAGAAAAAGATATGCTGGCATCACC
ATCTACATCAGGTCAGCTGTCTCAGTTTGGGGCAAGTTTATACGGGCAACAAAGTGCACTAGGCCTTCCA
ATGAGGGGGATGAGCAACAATACCCCTCAGTTAAATCGCAGCTTATCACAAGGCACTCAGTTACCGAGCC
ACGTCACGCCAACAACAGGGGTACCAACAATGTCACTTCACACGCCTCCATCTCCAAGCAGGGGTATTTT
GCCTATGAATCCTAGGAATATGATGAACCACTCCCAGGTTGGTCAGGGCATTGGAATTCCTAGCAGGACA
AATAGCATGAGCAGTTCAGGGTTAGGTAGCCCCAACAGAAGCTCGCCAAGCATAATATGTATGCCAAAGC
AGCAGCCTTCTCGACAGCCTTTTACTGTGAACAGTATGTCTGGATTTGGAATGAACAGGAATCAGGCATT
TGGAATGAATAACTCCTTATCAAGTAACATTTTTAATGGAACAGACGGAAGTGAAAATGTGACAGGATTG
GACCTTTCAGATTTCCCAGCATTAGCAGACCGAAACAGGAGGGAAGGAAGTGGTAACCCAACTCCATTAA
TAAACCCCTTGGCTGGAAGAGCTCCTTATGTTGGAATGGTAACAAAACCAGCAAATGAACAATCCCAGGA
CTTCTCAATACACAATGAAGATTTTCCAGCATTACCAGGCTCCAGCTATAAAGATCCAACATCAAGTAAT
GATGACAGTAAATCTAATTTGAATACATCTGGCAAGACAACTTCAAGTACAGATGGACCCAAATTCCCTG
GAGATAAAAGTTCAACAACACAAAATAATAACCAGCAGAAAAAAGGGATCCAGGTGTTACCTGATGGTCG
GGTTACTAACATTCCTCAAGGGATGGTGACGGACCAATTTGGAATGATTGGCCTGTTAACATTTATCAGG
GCAGCAGAGACAGACCCAGGAATGGTACATCTTGCATTAGGAAGTGACTTAACAACATTAGGCCTCAATC
TGAACTCTCCTGAAAATCTCTACCCCAAATTTGCGTCACCCTGGGCATCTTCACCTTGTCGACCTCAAGA
CATAGACTTCCATGTTCCATCTGAGTACTTAACGAACATTCACATTAGGGATAAGCTGGCTGCAATAAAA
CTTGGCCGATATGGTGAAGACCTTCTCTTCTATCTCTATTACATGAATGGAGGAGACGTATTACAACTTT
TAGCTGCAGTGGAGCTTTTTAACCGTGATTGGAGATACCACAAAGAAGAACGAGTATGGATTACCAGGGC
ACCAGGCATGGAGCCAACAATGAAAACCAATACCTATGAGAGGGGAACATATTACTTCTTTGACTGTCTT
AACTGGAGGAAAGTAGCTAAGGAGTTCCATCTGGAATATGACAAATTAGAAGAACGGCCTCACCTGCCAT
CCACCTTCAACTACAACCCTGCTCAGCAAGCCTTCTAAGCGGCCGCACTCGAGCACCACCACCACCACCA
CTGAGATCCGGCTGCTAACAAAGCCCGAAAGGAAGCTGAGTTGGCTGCTGCCACCGCTGAGCAATAACTA
GCATAACCCCTTGGGGCCTCTAAACGGGTCTTGAGGGGTTTTTTGCTGAAAGGAGGAACTATATCCGGAT
ATCCACAGGACGGGTGTGGTCGCCATGATCGCGTAGTCGATAGTGGCTCCAAGTAGCGAAGCGAGCAGGA
CTGGGCGGCGGCCAAAGCGGTCGGACAGTGCTCCGAGAACGGGTGCGCATAGAAATTGCATCAACGCATA
TAGCGCTAGCAGCACGCCATAGTGACTGGCGATGCTGTCGGAATGGACGATATCCCGCAAGAGGCCCGGC
AGTACCGGCATAACCAAG
